>Addgene plasmid #17178 | M28 Nac>GFP | addgene full sequence | sequence record 137870 | Addgene NGS Result
ATCGATAGGTACCGAGCTCTTACGCGTGCTAGCTTGTTTATGATTGTTAGCTTTTTTAACTACAGTTCAT
TTCTATGCTTTCTGTGCAAATGCACAACAGTTACTGATTTACTCTGATAATAATTGTGCCAGTACATCCA
ACAACAACAAAAAAAAAAGACTTACAATCAAGCCCCAAAGTGTTCATACGTCTGGCAAATTCTGACTTAA
AGTTACTTTTATTCAACCAGCTAGTTTTTTTTTGACTAAATGACACGTAAGATAATAAGATGATGTACAT
GAGGCATCATTGTAGAAAAAAAAAACTCTTTCTCAGGTTTTATTTATTTAAGTCAAAATTTGGGTTATGA
ATCATTTCGGGCTTGACTGTACATGTCTGAATCCATTGGCTTCTGAATATGAACTGTACGTCTGTGATTT
TGTTTGTGCGCACTTACATACGTGTGCACAATATTTCAACTCTTAAGAAAAAAATGCAATTACCAAAGGC
CCATCAGACAACAAAGTTCTCTTTCCTATCTTTTGCTCTTCAACATTTCAGAGATAACTCCATCTTAAAC
TGTCTTGTTTTTAGACCAACAGTGCTAGTGATTGTATGCCGGATGCTGAGAACAAACAATGTTTTATGCA
GGATGAGTGGAACTAAAGATGAAACGTTAGTTAGCCGTAAGCCAGTTTCAGTTTAGACACTAGTAACCCA
TCGTCTCAAAGAGGCTTTTGTCGAATCGGACCGGTGACGTCAAATGAACTTTATAAAGGCATAAATTCAT
CGTTTGGGTAAAAAAAACAATATGAGAAGAGCAATCCCCTCCCACCCCCTTAAATACATTTTGTGTCTTT
TCTTTGGCATTGACATCTTCAGCTGGAGCTTGGCATTCCGGTACTGTTGGTAAAGCCACCATGGATCCAC
CATGAGTAAAGGAGAAGAACTTTTCACTGGAGTTGTCCCAATTCTTGTTGAATTAGATGGTGATGTTAAT
GGGCACAAATTTTCTGTCAGTGGAGAGGGTGAAGGTGATGCAACATACGGAAAACTTACCCTTAAATTTA
TTTGCACTACTGGAAAACTACCTGTTCCATGGCCAACACTTGTCACTACTCTCACTTATGGTGTTCAATG
CTTTTCAAGATACCCAGATCATATGAAACGGCATGACTTTTTCAAGAGTGCCATGCCCGAAGGTTATGTA
CAGGAAAGAACTATATTTTTCAAAGATGACGGGAACTACAAGACACGTGCTGAAGTCAAGTTTGAAGGTG
ATACCCTTGTTAATAGAATCGAGTTAAAAGGTATTGATTTTAAAGAAGATGGAAACATTCTTGGACACAA
ATTGGAATACAACTATAACTCACACAATGTATACATCATGGCAGACAAACAAAAGAATGGAATCAAAGTT
AACTTCAAAATTAGACACAACATTGAAGATGGAAGCGTTCAACTAGCAGACCATTATCAACAAAATACTC
CAATTGGCGATGGCCCTGTCCTTTTACCAGACAACCATTACCTGTCCACACAATCTGCCCTTTCGAAAGA
TCCCAACGAAAAGAGAGACCACATGGTCCTTCTTGAGTTTGTAACAGCTGCTGGGATTACACATGGCATG
GATGAACTATACAAATAAGAATTCAAGGCCTCTCGAGCCTCTAGAGTCGGGGCGGCCGGCCGCTTCGAGC
AGACATGATAAGATACATTGATGAGTTTGGACAAACCACAACTAGAATGCAGTGAAAAAAATGCTTTATT
TGTGAAATTTGTGATGCTATTGCTTTATTTGTAACCATTATAAGCTGCAATAAACAAGTTAACAACAACA
ATTGCATTCATTTTATGTTTCAGGTTCAGGGGGAGGTGTGGGAGGTTTTTTAAAGCAAGTAAAACCTCTA
CAAATGTGGTAAAATCGATAAGGATCCGTCGACCGATGCCCTTGAGAGCCTTCAACCCAGTCAGCTCCTT
CCGGTGGGCGCGGGGCATGACTATCGTCGCCGCACTTATGACTGTCTTCTTTATCATGCAACTCGTAGGA
CAGGTGCCGGCAGCGCTCTTCCGCTTCCTCGCTCACTGACTCGCTGCGCTCGGTCGTTCGGCTGCGGCGA
GCGGTATCAGCTCACTCAAAGGCGGTAATACGGTTATCCACAGAATCAGGGGATAACGCAGGAAAGAACA
TGTGAGCAAAAGGCCAGCAAAAGGCCAGGAACCGTAAAAAGGCCGCGTTGCTGGCGTTTTTCCATAGGCT
CCGCCCCCCTGACGAGCATCACAAAAATCGACGCTCAAGTCAGAGGTGGCGAAACCCGACAGGACTATAA
AGATACCAGGCGTTTCCCCCTGGAAGCTCCCTCGTGCGCTCTCCTGTTCCGACCCTGCCGCTTACCGGAT
ACCTGTCCGCCTTTCTCCCTTCGGGAAGCGTGGCGCTTTCTCATAGCTCACGCTGTAGGTATCTCAGTTC
GGTGTAGGTCGTTCGCTCCAAGCTGGGCTGTGTGCACGAACCCCCCGTTCAGCCCGACCGCTGCGCCTTA
TCCGGTAACTATCGTCTTGAGTCCAACCCGGTAAGACACGACTTATCGCCACTGGCAGCAGCCACTGGTA
ACAGGATTAGCAGAGCGAGGTATGTAGGCGGTGCTACAGAGTTCTTGAAGTGGTGGCCTAACTACGGCTA
CACTAGAAGAACAGTATTTGGTATCTGCGCTCTGCTGAAGCCAGTTACCTTCGGAAAAAGAGTTGGTAGC
TCTTGATCCGGCAAACAAACCACCGCTGGTAGCGGTGGTTTTTTTGTTTGCAAGCAGCAGATTACGCGCA
GAAAAAAAGGATCTCAAGAAGATCCTTTGATCTTTTCTACGGGGTCTGACGCTCAGTGGAACGAAAACTC
ACGTTAAGGGATTTTGGTCATGAGATTATCAAAAAGGATCTTCACCTAGATCCTTTTAAATTAAAAATGA
AGTTTTAAATCAATCTAAAGTATATATGAGTAAACTTGGTCTGACAGTTACCAATGCTTAATCAGTGAGG
CACCTATCTCAGCGATCTGTCTATTTCGTTCATCCATAGTTGCCTGACTCCCCGTCGTGTAGATAACTAC
GATACGGGAGGGCTTACCATCTGGCCCCAGTGCTGCAATGATACCGCGAGACCCACGCTCACCGGCTCCA
GATTTATCAGCAATAAACCAGCCAGCCGGAAGGGCCGAGCGCAGAAGTGGTCCTGCAACTTTATCCGCCT
CCATCCAGTCTATTAATTGTTGCCGGGAAGCTAGAGTAAGTAGTTCGCCAGTTAATAGTTTGCGCAACGT
TGTTGCCATTGCTACAGGCATCGTGGTGTCACGCTCGTCGTTTGGTATGGCTTCATTCAGCTCCGGTTCC
CAACGATCAAGGCGAGTTACATGATCCCCCATGTTGTGCAAAAAAGCGGTTAGCTCCTTCGGTCCTCCGA
TCGTTGTCAGAAGTAAGTTGGCCGCAGTGTTATCACTCATGGTTATGGCAGCACTGCATAATTCTCTTAC
TGTCATGCCATCCGTAAGATGCTTTTCTGTGACTGGTGAGTACTCAACCAAGTCATTCTGAGAATAGTGT
ATGCGGCGACCGAGTTGCTCTTGCCCGGCGTCAATACGGGATAATACCGCGCCACATAGCAGAACTTTAA
AAGTGCTCATCATTGGAAAACGTTCTTCGGGGCGAAAACTCTCAAGGATCTTACCGCTGTTGAGATCCAG
TTCGATGTAACCCACTCGTGCACCCAACTGATCTTCAGCATCTTTTACTTTCACCAGCGTTTCTGGGTGA
GCAAAAACAGGAAGGCAAAATGCCGCAAAAAAGGGAATAAGGGCGACACGGAAATGTTGAATACTCATAC
TCTTCCTTTTTCAATATTATTGAAGCATTTATCAGGGTTATTGTCTCATGAGCGGATACATATTTGAATG
TATTTAGAAAAATAAACAAATAGGGGTTCCGCGCACATTTCCCCGAAAAGTGCCACCTG
[124 nt withheld, positions 3980-4103]
C
[91 nt withheld, positions 4105-4195]
A
[49 nt withheld, positions 4197-4245]
CCTTTGACGTTGGAGTCCACGTTCTTT
[37 nt withheld, positions 4273-4309]
ACCCTATCTCGGTCTATTCTTTTGATTTATAAGGGATTTTGCCGATTTCGGCCTATTGGTTAAAAAATGA
GCTGATTTAACAAAAATTTAACGCGAATTTTAACAAAATATTAACGCTTACAATTTGCCATTCGCCATTC
AGGCTGCGCAACTGTTGGGAAGGGCGATCGGTGCGGGCCTCTTCGCTATTACGCCAGCCCAAGCTACCAT
GATAAGTAAGTAATATTAAGGTACGGGAGGTACTTGGAGCGGCCGCAATAAAATATCTTTATTTTCATTA
CATCTGTGTGTTGGTTTTTTGTGTGAATCGATAGTACTAACATACGCTCTCCATCAAAACAAAACGAAAC
AAAACAAACTAGCAAAATAGGCTGTCCCCAGTGCAAGTGCAGGTGCCAGAACATTTCTCT
Features (pLannotate 1.2.2; 11 found; start..end, strand, type, name):
    912..1627    +  CDS            GFP (fragment): Aequoria victoria green fluorescent protein
   1689..1810    -  polyA_signal   SV40 poly(A) signal: SV40 polyadenylation signal
   1833..1901    -  CDS            large T antigen (fragment): large T antigen from SV40 (simian virus 40)
   1917..2049    +  CDS            TcR (fragment): tetracycline efflux protein; tet; confers resistance to tetracycline
   2229..2817    -  rep_origin     ori: high-copy-number ColE1/pMB1/pBR322/pUC origin of replication
   2988..3848    -  CDS            AmpR: β-lactamase; bla; confers resistance to ampicillin, carbenicillin, and related antibiotics
   3849..3953    -  promoter       AmpR promoter: bla
   3980..4408    +  rep_origin     f1 ori (sequence partly withheld): f1 bacteriophage origin of replication; arrow indicates direction of (+) strand synthesis
   4440..4507    -  CDS            lacZα (fragment): LacZα fragment of β-galactosidase; lacZ fragment
   4566..4614    +  polyA_signal   poly(A) signal: synthetic polyadenylation signal
   4628..4719    +  misc_feature   pause site: RNA polymerase II transcriptional pause signal from the human α2 globin gene
