[The description below was written by a language model from this plasmid's Addgene catalogue record and pLannotate feature annotations shown in this document.]
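Description:
M28 Nac>GFP is a zebrafish promoter-reporter plasmid in which regulatory sequence from the nacre gene (mitfa, the zebrafish MITF homolog needed for pigment cell formation) drives expression of green fluorescent protein. According to the depositor, an 836-bp nacre fragment that extends through the first 10 amino acids of the nacre coding sequence was fused in frame to GFP, so the reporter is made as a short nacre–GFP fusion under the control of the native promoter and translation start. The backbone is not named in the record. In the 4,719-nt sequenced record the nacre fragment itself is not annotated, but the unannotated stretch just upstream of the GFP coding sequence is consistent with its position.

Downstream of GFP lies an SV40-derived polyadenylation region (with a small remnant of large T antigen sequence) that would terminate the reporter transcript. On the circular map, a synthetic poly(A) signal and an RNA polymerase II transcriptional pause site from the human α2 globin gene sit just upstream of the promoter insert. This arrangement is commonly used in reporter vectors to block read-through transcription from the backbone and so reduce background signal. Propagation in E. coli relies on a high-copy ColE1/pUC-type origin and ampicillin resistance from β-lactamase with its own promoter. An f1 origin is also present, along with nonfunctional fragments of lacZα and a tetracycline resistance gene.

The associated publication concerns direct regulation of nacre by the Wnt pathway, so the construct serves to report nacre promoter activity, for example in pigment cell precursors of zebrafish embryos.
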