Addgene plasmid #17178: M28 Nac>GFP
Depositing lab: Randall Moon. Depositing organization: University of Washington. Publication: Direct regulation of nacre, a zebrafish MITF homolog required for pigment cell formation, by the Wnt pathway. Dorsky RI, Raible DW, Moon RT. Genes Dev. 2000 Jan 15;14(2):158-62. PubMed 10652270.
Backbone
  Vector backbone: n/a
Growth in bacteria
  Bacterial resistance: Ampicillin, 100 μg/mL
  Growth temperature: 37°C
  Growth strain: DH5alpha
  Copy number: Unknown
Gene/Insert
  Gene/Insert name: nacre promoter (alt name: nacre)
  Species: D. rerio (zebrafish)
  Insert size (bp): 836
  GenBank ID: AF211890
  Entrez Gene: mitfa (a.k.a. nacre, z3A.1)
  Tag / fusion protein: GFP (C terminal on backbone)
  Cloning method: Restriction Enzyme
  Sequencing primers: 5′ n/a
Terms and licenses: Academic/Nonprofit Terms; Industry Terms: Not Available to Industry
Depositor comments: Note for Use: Description: zebrafish nacre promoter driving GFP. A 836-bp fragment including the first 10 amino acids of nacre was fused to GFP. Ref: R.I. Dorsky et al., 2000, Genes & Development, 14:158-162.
How to cite: M28 Nac>GFP was a gift from Randall Moon (Addgene plasmid # 17178 ; http://n2t.net/addgene:17178 ; RRID:Addgene_17178)
