>Addgene plasmid #17178 | M28 Nac>GFP | addgene partial sequence | sequence record 22945 | GFP-R 5'-CCATCTAATTCAACAAGAATTGGGACAAC-3'
CCATGGTGGCTTTACCAACAGTACCGGAATGCCAAGCTCCAGCTGAAGATGTCAATGCCAAAGAAAAGAC
ACAAAATGTATTTAAGGGGGTGGGAGGGGATTGCTCTTCTCATATTGTTTTTTTTACCCAAACGATGAAT
TTATGCCTTTATAAAGTTCATTTGACGTCACCGGTCCGATTCGACAAAAGCCTCTTTGAGACGATGGGTT
ACTAGTGTCTAAACTGAAACTGGCTTACGGCTAACTAACGTTTCATCTTTAGTTCCACTCATCCTGCATA
AAACATTGTTTGTTCTCAGCATCCGGCATACAATCACTAGCACTGTTGGTCTAAAAACAAGACAGTTTAA
GATGGAGTTATCTCTGAAATGTTGAAGAGCAAAAGATAGGAAAGAGAACTTTGTTGTCTGATGGGCCTTT
GGTAATTGCATTTTTTTCTTAAGAGTTGAAATATTGTGCACACGTATGTAAGTGCGCACAAACAAAATCA
CAGACGTACAGTTCATATTCAGAAGCCAATGGATTCAGACATGTACAGTCAAGCCCGAAATGATTCATAA
CCCAAATTTTGACTTAAATAAATAAAACCTGAGAAAGAGTTTTTTTTTTCTACAATGATGCCTCATGTAC
ATCATCTTATTATCTTACGTGTCATTTAGTCAAAAAAAAACTAGCTGGTTGAATAAAAGTAACTTTAAGT
CAGAATTTGCCAGACGTATGAACACTTTGGGGCTTGATTGTAAGTCTTTTT
